>Addgene plasmid #56270 | IFP1.4-H2B-C-10 | addgene full sequence | sequence record 218659 | Addgene NGS Result
TTCTTTCCTGCGTTATCCCCTGATTCTGTGGATAACCGTATTACCGCCATGCATTAGTTATTAATAGTAA
TCAATTACGGGGTCATTAGTTCATAGCCCATATATGGAGTTCCGCGTTACATAACTTACGGTAAATGGCC
CGCCTGGCTGACCGCCCAACGACCCCCGCCCATTGACGTCAATAATGACGTATGTTCCCATAGTAACGCC
AATAGGGACTTTCCATTGACGTCAATGGGTGGAGTATTTACGGTAAACTGCCCACTTGGCAGTACATCAA
GTGTATCATATGCCAAGTACGCCCCCTATTGACGTCAATGACGGTAAATGGCCCGCCTGGCATTATGCCC
AGTACATGACCTTATGGGACTTTCCTACTTGGCAGTACATCTACGTATTAGTCATCGCTATTACCATGGT
GATGCGGTTTTGGCAGTACATCAATGGGCGTGGATAGCGGTTTGACTCACGGGGATTTCCAAGTCTCCAC
CCCATTGACGTCAATGGGAGTTTGTTTTGGCACCAAAATCAACGGGACTTTCCAAAATGTCGTAACAACT
CCGCCCCATTGACGCAAATGGGCGGTAGGCGTGTACGGTGGGAGGTCTATATAAGCAGAGCTGGTTTAGT
GAACCGTCAGATCCGCTAGCGCTACCGGTCGCCACCATGGCTCGGGACCCTCTGCCATTCTTTCCACCTC
TGTACCTGGGCGGCCCTGAGATTACAACCGAGAACTGCGAGAGAGAGCCTATCCACATTCCTGGGTCCAT
CCAGCCACACGGGGCTCTGCTCACAGCTGACGGCCACTCCGGCGAGGTGCTCCAAGTGTCCCTGAATGCC
GCTACCTTCCTGGGCCAGGAGCCTACTGTGCTGCGGGGGCAGACCCTGGCTGCCCTGCTCCCCGAGCAGT
GGCCAGCCCTGCAGGCAGCCCTGCCCCCAGGATGTCCAGATGCCCTCCAATACAGGGCCACCCTCGACTG
GCCAGCTGCTGGGCACCTCAGCCTGACTGTGCATCGGGTGGCTGAACTCCTGATCCTGGAGTTCGAACCT
ACCGAGGCCTGGGACAGCATTGGCCCTCACGCCCTGAGGAACGCCATGTTTGCTCTGGAAAGCGCTCCAA
ACCTGCGGGCTCTGGCCGAAGTCGCAACACAAACTGTGAGAGAACTGACTGGCTTCGATCGGGTGATGCT
GTACAAATTTGCCCCTGACGCCACTGGAGAGATGATTGCTGAGGCCAGACGGGAGGGCATGCAGGCTTTT
CTGGGCCACAGGTTTCCCGCATCCACCACCCCTGCACAAGCTAGGGCCCTCTACACAAGACACCTGCTCC
GGCTGACCGCAGACACCAGGGCTGCAGCAGTGCCCCTCGACCCCGTGCTGAATCCCCAGACAAATGCTCC
TACACCTCTGGGCGGAGCTGTCCTCAGAGCTACATCCCCAATGCACATGCAGTACCTGAGGAATATGGGA
GTGGGCTCCTCCCTGAGCGTCAGCGTCGTGGTCGGCGGCCAGCTGTGGGGACTGATTGTCTGCCACCATC
AGACACCCTACGTGCTGCCACCCGATCTGCGGACCACCCTGGAGGAGCTGGGGAGAAAGCTGTCCGGGCA
GGTGCAGAGGAAAGAAGCCTCCGGACTCAGATCTGGAGGCTCCGGAGGCCCAGAGCCAGCGAAGTCTGCT
CCCGCCCCGAAAAAGGGCTCCAAGAAGGCGGTGACTAAGGCGCAGAAGAAAGGCGGCAAGAAGCGCAAGC
GCAGCCGCAAGGAGAGCTATTCCATCTATGTGTACAAGGTTCTGAAGCAGGTCCACCCTGACACCGGCAT
TTCGTCCAAGGCCATGGGCATCATGAATTCGTTTGTGAACGACATTTTCGAGCGCATCGCAGGTGAGGCT
TCCCGCCTGGCGCATTACAACAAGCGCTCGACCATCACCTCCAGGGAGATCCAGACGGCCGTGCGCCTGC
TGCTGCCTGGGGAGTTGGCCAAGCACGCCGTGTCCGAGGGTACTAAGGCCATCACCAAGTACACCAGCGC
TAAGTAAGGATCCACCGGATCTAGATAACTGATCATAATCAGCCATACCACATTTGTAGAGGTTTTACTT
GCTTTAAAAAACCTCCCACACCTCCCCCTGAACCTGAAACATAAAATGAATGCAATTGTTGTTGTTAACT
TGTTTATTGCAGCTTATAATGGTTACAAATAAAGCAATAGCATCACAAATTTCACAAATAAAGCATTTTT
TTCACTGCATTCTAGTTGTGGTTTGTCCAAACTCATCAATGTATCTTAACGCGTAAATTGTAAGCGTTAA
TATTTTGTTAAAATTCGCGTTAAATTTTTGTTAAATCAGCTCATTTTTTAACCAATAGGCCGAAATCGGC
AAAATCCCTTATAAATCAAAAGAATAGACCGAGATAGGGT
[37 nt withheld, positions 2421-2457]
AAAGAACGTGGACTCCAACGTCAAAGG
[49 nt withheld, positions 2485-2533]
T
[91 nt withheld, positions 2535-2625]
G
[124 nt withheld, positions 2627-2750]
CAGGTGGCACTTTTCGGGGAAATGTGCGCGGAACCCCTATTTGTTTATTTTTCTAAATACATTCAAATAT
GTATCCGCTCATGAGACAATAACCCTGATAAATGCTTCAATAATATTGAAAAAGGAAGAGTCCTGAGGCG
GAAAGAACCAGCTGTGGAATGTGTGTCAGTTAGGGTGTGGAAAGTCCCCAGGCTCCCCAGCAGGCAGAAG
TATGCAAAGCATGCATCTCAATTAGTCAGCAACCAGGTGTGGAAAGTCCCCAGGCTCCCCAGCAGGCAGA
AGTATGCAAAGCATGCATCTCAATTAGTCAGCAACCATAGTCCCGCCCCTAACTCCGCCCATCCCGCCCC
TAACTCCGCCCAGTTCCGCCCATTCTCCGCCCCATGGCTGACTAATTTTTTTTATTTATGCAGAGGCCGA
GGCCGCCTCGGCCTCTGAGCTATTCCAGAAGTAGTGAGGAGGCTTTTTTGGAGGCCTAGGCTTTTGCAAA
GATCGATCAAGAGACAGGATGAGGATCGTTTCGCATGATTGAACAAGATGGATTGCACGCAGGTTCTCCG
GCCGCTTGGGTGGAGAGGCTATTCGGCTATGACTGGGCACAACAGACAATCGGCTGCTCTGATGCCGCCG
TGTTCCGGCTGTCAGCGCAGGGGCGCCCGGTTCTTTTTGTCAAGACCGACCTGTCCGGTGCCCTGAATGA
ACTGCAAGACGAGGCAGCGCGGCTATCGTGGCTGGCCACGACGGGCGTTCCTTGCGCAGCTGTGCTCGAC
GTTGTCACTGAAGCGGGAAGGGACTGGCTGCTATTGGGCGAAGTGCCGGGGCAGGATCTCCTGTCATCTC
ACCTTGCTCCTGCCGAGAAAGTATCCATCATGGCTGATGCAATGCGGCGGCTGCATACGCTTGATCCGGC
TACCTGCCCATTCGACCACCAAGCGAAACATCGCATCGAGCGAGCACGTACTCGGATGGAAGCCGGTCTT
GTCGATCAGGATGATCTGGACGAAGAGCATCAGGGGCTCGCGCCAGCCGAACTGTTCGCCAGGCTCAAGG
CGAGCATGCCCGACGGCGAGGATCTCGTCGTGACCCATGGCGATGCCTGCTTGCCGAATATCATGGTGGA
AAATGGCCGCTTTTCTGGATTCATCGACTGTGGCCGGCTGGGTGTGGCGGACCGCTATCAGGACATAGCG
TTGGCTACCCGTGATATTGCTGAAGAGCTTGGCGGCGAATGGGCTGACCGCTTCCTCGTGCTTTACGGTA
TCGCCGCTCCCGATTCGCAGCGCATCGCCTTCTATCGCCTTCTTGACGAGTTCTTCTGAGCGGGACTCTG
GGGTTCGAAATGACCGACCAAGCGACGCCCAACCTGCCATCACGAGATTTCGATTCCACCGCCGCCTTCT
ATGAAAGGTTGGGCTTCGGAATCGTTTTCCGGGACGCCGGCTGGATGATCCTCCAGCGCGGGGATCTCAT
GCTGGAGTTCTTCGCCCACCCTAGGGGGAGGCTAACTGAAACACGGAAGGAGACAATACCGGAAGGAACC
CGCGCTATGACGGCAATAAAAAGACAGAATAAAACGCACGGTGTTGGGTCGTTTGTTCATAAACGCGGGG
TTCGGTCCCAGGGCTGGCACTCTGTCGATACCCCACCGAGACCCCATTGGGGCCAATACGCCCGCGTTTC
TTCCTTTTCCCCACCCCACCCCCCAAGTTCGGGTGAAGGCCCAGGGCTCGCAGCCAACGTCGGGGCGGCA
GGCCCTGCCATAGCCTCAGGTTACTCATATATACTTTAGATTGATTTAAAACTTCATTTTTAATTTAAAA
GGATCTAGGTGAAGATCCTTTTTGATAATCTCATGACCAAAATCCCTTAACGTGAGTTTTCGTTCCACTG
AGCGTCAGACCCCGTAGAAAAGATCAAAGGATCTTCTTGAGATCCTTTTTTTCTGCGCGTAATCTGCTGC
TTGCAAACAAAAAAACCACCGCTACCAGCGGTGGTTTGTTTGCCGGATCAAGAGCTACCAACTCTTTTTC
CGAAGGTAACTGGCTTCAGCAGAGCGCAGATACCAAATACTGTTCTTCTAGTGTAGCCGTAGTTAGGCCA
CCACTTCAAGAACTCTGTAGCACCGCCTACATACCTCGCTCTGCTAATCCTGTTACCAGTGGCTGCTGCC
AGTGGCGATAAGTCGTGTCTTACCGGGTTGGACTCAAGACGATAGTTACCGGATAAGGCGCAGCGGTCGG
GCTGAACGGGGGGTTCGTGCACACAGCCCAGCTTGGAGCGAACGACCTACACCGAACTGAGATACCTACA
GCGTGAGCTATGAGAAAGCGCCACGCTTCCCGAAGGGAGAAAGGCGGACAGGTATCCGGTAAGCGGCAGG
GTCGGAACAGGAGAGCGCACGAGGGAGCTTCCAGGGGGAAACGCCTGGTATCTTTATAGTCCTGTCGGGT
TTCGCCACCTCTGACTTGAGCGTCGATTTTTGTGATGCTCGTCAGGGGGGCGGAGCCTATGGAAAAACGC
CAGCAACGCGGCCTTTTTACGGTTCCTGGCCTTTTGCTGGCCTTTTGCTCACATG
Features (pLannotate 1.2.2; 15 found; start..end, strand, type, name):
      1..47      +  rep_origin     RSF ori (fragment): Plasmids containing the RSF 1030 origin of replication can be propagated in E. coli cells that contain additional plasmids with compatible origins.
    115..418     +  enhancer       CMV enhancer: human cytomegalovirus immediate early enhancer
    419..622     +  promoter       CMV promoter: human cytomegalovirus (CMV) immediate early promoter
    667..1629    +  CDS            iFP1.4: iFP1.4 is a basic (constitutively fluorescent) near ir fluorescent protein published in 2009, derived from Deinococcus radiodurans. It has low acid sensitivity. It requires the cofactor biliverdin for fluorescence.
   1660..2037    +  CDS            H2B: human histone H2B; HIST1H2BJ
   2060..2144    +  CDS            large T antigen (fragment): large T antigen from SV40 (simian virus 40)
   2167..2288    +  polyA_signal   SV40 poly(A) signal: SV40 polyadenylation signal
   2322..2750    -  rep_origin     f1 ori (sequence partly withheld): f1 bacteriophage origin of replication; arrow indicates direction of (+) strand synthesis
   2777..2881    +  promoter       AmpR promoter: bla
   2883..3240    +  promoter       SV40 promoter: SV40 enhancer and early promoter
   3275..4069    +  CDS            NeoR/KanR: aminoglycoside phosphotransferase from Tn5; aph(3')-II (or nptII); confers resistance to neomycin, kanamycin, and G418 (Geneticin®)
   4090..4242    +  CDS            ble (fragment): BLE_KLEPN - Experimental evidence at protein level: Swiss-Prot protein existence level 1. Binding protein with a strong affinity to the bleomycin family of antibiotics. Binds to CL990; an antimitotic-antibiotic compound. From Klebsiella pneumoniae.
   4301..4348    +  polyA_signal   HSV TK poly(A) signal: herpes simplex virus thymidine kinase polyadenylation signal (Cole and Stacy, 1985)
   4439..4455    -  polyA_signal   bGH poly(A) signal (fragment): bovine growth hormone polyadenylation signal
   4677..5265    +  rep_origin     ori: high-copy-number ColE1/pMB1/pBR322/pUC origin of replication
