[The description below was written by a language model from this plasmid's Addgene catalogue record and pLannotate feature annotations shown in this document.]
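Description:
IFP1.4-H2B-C-10 is a mammalian expression plasmid built on the IFP1.4-C1 backbone, a C1-style fluorescent protein fusion vector, and it encodes a near-infrared fluorescent marker for chromatin. The human cytomegalovirus immediate early enhancer and promoter drive a single open reading frame in which IFP1.4 sits at the N terminus, followed after a short linker by human histone H2B (HIST1H2BJ/H2BC11), with an SV40 polyadenylation signal terminating the transcript. The record notes two substitutions in the histone, D26G and V119I. IFP1.4 is an engineered bacteriophytochrome-derived protein from Deinococcus radiodurans that needs the cofactor biliverdin to fluoresce; the recorded excitation and emission maxima are 684 and 708 nm.

The plasmid is propagated in E. coli at high copy from a ColE1/pUC-type origin and also carries an f1 phage origin. A single Tn5 aminoglycoside phosphotransferase gene serves both hosts: a bacterial bla-type promoter placed just upstream of the SV40 enhancer/early promoter allows kanamycin selection in bacteria and G418 selection in mammalian cells, with an HSV TK polyadenylation signal closing the cassette. The short annotated fragments (RSF origin, SV40 large T antigen, ble, bGH poly(A)) appear to be partial sequence matches or backbone remnants rather than functional parts. The sequenced record is 5,325 nt.

Because H2B is incorporated into nucleosomes, the fusion labels nuclei and chromatin. This makes the construct suited to live or fixed cell imaging of nuclear localization in the far-red/near-infrared channel, where it can be combined with visible-spectrum fluorescent proteins.
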