Addgene plasmid #56270: IFP1.4-H2B-C-10
Purpose: Localization: Nucleus/Histones, Excitation: 684, Emission: 708
Depositing lab: Michael Davidson. Depositing organization: Florida State University, Tallahassee.
Backbone
  Vector backbone: IFP1.4-C1
  Backbone size w/o insert (bp): 4750
  Vector type: Mammalian Expression
  Selectable markers: Neomycin (select with G418)
Growth in bacteria
  Bacterial resistance: Kanamycin, 50 μg/mL
  Growth temperature: 37°C
  Growth strain: DH5alpha
  Copy number: High Copy
Gene/Insert
  Gene/Insert name: H2B (alt names: Human Histone H2B; NM_021058.3)
  Species: H. sapiens (human)
  Mutation: D26G and V119I in H2B
  Entrez Gene: H2BC11 (a.k.a. H2B/r, H2BFR, H2BJ, HIST1H2BJ)
  Promoter: CMV
  Tag / fusion protein: IFP1.4 (N terminal on backbone)
  Cloning method: Unknown
  Sequencing primers: 5′ CMV-F; 3′ SV40pA-R
Terms and licenses: Academic/Nonprofit Terms; Industry Terms
Depositor comments: . Excitation = 684; Emission = 708
How to cite: IFP1.4-H2B-C-10 was a gift from Michael Davidson (Addgene plasmid # 56270 ; http://n2t.net/addgene:56270 ; RRID:Addgene_56270)
